>Addgene plasmid #48587 | pFUSB4_TCGT | depositor full sequence | sequence record 70287 | Full Sequence
ATGTTTTCCCAGTCACGACGTTGTAAAACGACGGCCAGTCTTAAGCGTCTCATGGCCTGACCCCGGACCA
AGTGGTGGCCTATCGCCAGCAACGGTGGCGGCAAGCAAGCGCTCGAAACGGTGCAGCGGCTGTTGCCGGT
GCTGTGCCAGGACCATGGCCTGACTCCGGACCAAGTGGTGGCTATCGCCAGCCACGATGGCGGCAAGCAA
GCGCTCGAAACGGTGCAGCGGCTGTTGCCGGTGCTGTGCCAGGACCATGGCCTGACCCCGGACCAAGTGG
TGGCTATCGCCAGCAACAATGGCGGCAAGCAAGCGCTCGAAACGGTGCAGCGGCTGTTGCCGGTGCTGTG
CCAGGACCATGGCCTGACCCCGGACCAAGTGGTGGCTATCGCCAGCAACGGTGGCGGCAAGCAAGCGCTC
GAAACGGTGCAGCGGCTGTTGCCGGTGCTGTGCCAGGACCATGGCCTGACCCCGGACCAAGTGGTGGCTA
TCGAGACGTCTAGACCAGCCAGGACAGAAATGCCTCGACTTCGCTGCTACCCAAGGTTGCCGGGTGACGC
ACACCGTGGAAACGGATGAAGGCACGAACCCAGTGGACATAAGCCTGTTCGGTTCGTAAGCTGTAATGCA
AGTAGCGTATGCGCTCACGCAACTGGTCCAGAACCTTGACCGAACGCAGCGGTGGTAACGGCGCAGTGGC
GGTTTTCATGGCTTGTTATGACTGTTTTTTTGGGGTACAGTCTATGCCTCGGGCATCCAAGCAGCAAGCG
CGTTACGCCGTGGGTCGATGTTTGATGTTATGGAGCAGCAACGATGTTACGCAGCAGGGCAGTCGCCCTA
AAACAAAGTTAAACATTATGAGGGAAGCGGTGATCGCCGAAGTATCGACTCAACTATCAGAGGTAGTTGG
CGTCATCGAGCGCCATCTCGAACCGACGTTGCTGGCCGTACATTTGTACGGCTCCGCAGTGGATGGCGGC
CTGAAGCCACACAGTGATATTGATTTGCTGGTTACGGTGACCGTAAGGCTTGATGAAACAACGCGGCGAG
CTTTGATCAACGACCTTTTGGAAACTTCGGCTTCCCCTGGAGAGAGCGAGATTCTCCGCGCTGTAGAAGT
CACCATTGTTGTGCACGACGACATCATTCCGTGGCGTTATCCAGCTAAGCGCGAACTGCAATTTGGAGAA
TGGCAGCGCAATGACATTCTTGCAGGTATCTTCGAGCCAGCCACGATCGACATTGATCTGGCTATCTTGC
TGACAAAAGCAAGAGAACATAGCGTTGCCTTGGTAGGTCCAGCGGCGGAGGAACTCTTTGATCCGGTTCC
TGAACAGGATCTATTTGAGGCGCTAAATGAAACCTTAACGCTATGGAACTCGCCGCCCGACTGGGCTGGC
GATGAGCGAAATGTAGTGCTTACGTTGTCCCGCATTTGGTACAGCGCAGTAACCGGCAAAATCGCGCCGA
AGGATGTCGCTGCCGACTGGGCAATGGAGCGCCTGCCGGCCCAGTATCAGCCCGTCATACTTGAAGCTAG
ACAGGCTTATCTTGGACAAGAAGAAGATCGCTTGGCCTCGCGCGCAGATCAGTTGGAAGAATTTGTCCAC
TACGTGAAAGGCGAGATCACCAAGGTAGTCGGCAAATAACCCTCGAGCCACCCATGACCAAAATCCCTTA
ACGTGAGTTACGCGTCGTTCCACTGAGCGTCAGACCCCGTAGAAAAGATCAAAGGATCTTCTTGAGATCC
TTTTTTTCTGCGCGTAATCTGCTGCTTGCAAACAAAAAAACCACCGCTACCAGCGGTGGTTTGTTTGCCG
GATCAAGAGCTACCAACTCTTTTTCCGAAGGTAACTGGCTTCAGCAGAGCGCAGATACCAAATACTGTCC
TTCTAGTGTAGCCGTAGTTAGGCCACCACTTCAAGAACTCTGTAGCACCGCCTACATACCTCGCTCTGCT
AATCCTGTTACCAGTGGCTGCTGCCAGTGGCGATAAGTCGTGTCTTACCGGGTTGGACTCAAGACGATAG
TTACCGGATAAGGCGCAGCGGTCGGGCTGAACGGGGGGTTCGTGCACACAGCCCAGCTTGGAGCGAACGA
CCTACACCGAACTGAGATACCTACAGCGTGAGCATTGAGAAAGCGCCACGCTTCCCGAAGGGAGAAAGGC
GGACAGGTATCCGGTAAGCGGCAGGGTCGGAACAGGAGAGCGCACGAGGGAGCTTCCAGGGGGAAACGCC
TGGTATCTTTATAGTCCTGTCGGGTTTCGCCACCTCTGACTTGAGCGTCGATTTTTGTGATGCTCGTCAG
GGGGGCGGAGCCTATGGAAAAACGCCAGCAACGCGGCCTTTTTACGGTTCCTGGCCTTTTGCTGGCCTTT
TGCTCACATGTTCTTTCCTGCGTTATCCCCTGATTCTGTGGATAACCGTATTACCGCCTTTGAGTGAGCT
GATACCGCTCGCCGCAGCCGAACGACCGAGCGCAGCGAGTCAGTGAGCGAGGAAGCGGAAGAGCGCCCAA
TACGCAAACCGCCTCTCCCCGCGCGTTGGCCGATTCATTAATGCAGCTGGCACGACAGGTTTCCCGACTG
GAAAGCGGGCAGTGAGCGCAACGCAATTAATACGCGTACCGCTAGCCAGGAAGAGTTTGTAGAAACGCAA
AAAGGCCATCCGTCAGGATGGCCTTCTGCTTAGTTTGATGCCTGGCAGTTTATGGCGGGCGTCCTGCCCG
CCACCCTCCGGGCCGTTGCTTCACAACGTTCAAATCCGCTCCCGGCGGATTTGTCCTACTCAGGAGAGCG
TTCACCGACAAACAACAGATAAAACGAAAGGCCCAGTCTTCCGACTGAGCCTTTCGTTTTATTTGATGCC
TGGCAGTTCCCTACTCTCGCGTTAACGCTAGCATGG
Features (pLannotate 1.2.2; 8 found; start..end, strand, type, name):
      3..39      -  CDS            lacZα (fragment): LacZα fragment of β-galactosidase; lacZ fragment
    596..619     +  promoter       Pc promoter (fragment): intI1 (promoter lies within the coding sequence); class 1 integron promoter
    795..851     +  CDS            GmR (fragment): gentamycin acetyltransferase; aacC1; confers resistance to gentamycin
    858..1649    +  CDS            SmR: aminoglycoside adenylyltransferase (Murphy, 1985); aadA; confers resistance to spectinomycin and streptomycin
   1742..2330    +  rep_origin     ori: high-copy-number ColE1/pMB1/pBR322/pUC origin of replication
   2513..2605    +  CDS            lacI (fragment): lac repressor; lacI; The lac repressor binds to the lac operator to inhibit transcription in E. coli. This inhibition can be relieved by adding lactose or isopropyl-β-D-thiogalactopyranoside (IPTG).
   2660..2687    -  terminator     rrnB T2 terminator: transcription terminator T2 from the E. coli rrnB gene
   2819..2862    +  terminator     rrnB T1 terminator: Escherichia coli rrnB; transcription terminator T1 from the E. coli rrnB gene
