[The description below was written by a language model from this plasmid's Addgene catalogue record and pLannotate feature annotations shown in this document.]
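Description:
pFUSB4_TCGT is a small (about 2.9 kb) intermediate array plasmid for Golden Gate assembly of TALE nucleases, built on the pFUS_B4 backbone. Its insert is a synthetic, pre-assembled block of four TALE repeat modules carrying the repeat-variable diresidues NG, HD, NN and NG, which by the standard TALE code recognise the bases T, C, G and T, as the plasmid name indicates. The depositor notes that it was made by Golden Gate cloning. The associated work describes a simplified 15-RVD GoldyTALEN design for in vivo genome engineering. This suggests that the plasmid belongs to a set of ready-made four-repeat modules that can be combined with other repeat arrays and moved into a final TALEN backbone, reducing the number of assembly steps.

Although catalogued under mammalian expression and TALEN vector types, the annotated features are entirely bacterial, with no eukaryotic promoter, polyadenylation signal or nuclease domain. The plasmid therefore appears to be a cloning intermediate rather than an expression construct in its own right. It replicates in E. coli from a high-copy ColE1/pUC-type origin and is selected with spectinomycin through the aadA (SmR) aminoglycoside adenylyltransferase gene. That gene lies downstream of a class 1 integron Pc promoter fragment and a short remnant of a gentamicin resistance gene. Residual lacZα and lacI fragments and the rrnB T1 and T2 terminators are backbone remnants. The short lacZα fragment is consistent with replacement of a blue/white screening cassette by the repeat array. The automated annotation does not label the TALE repeats themselves, which presumably occupy the unannotated region near the start of the sequence.
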