Addgene plasmid #48587: pFUSB4_TCGT
Depositing lab: Stephen Ekker. Depositing organization: Mayo Foundation for Medical Education and Research. Publication: High Efficiency In Vivo Genome Engineering with a Simplified 15-RVD GoldyTALEN Design. Ma AC, Lee HB, Clark KJ, Ekker SC. PLoS One. 2013 May 29;8(5):e65259. doi: 10.1371/journal.pone.0065259. Print 2013. PubMed 23734242.
Backbone
  Vector backbone: pFUS_B4
  Vector type: Mammalian Expression, TALEN
Growth in bacteria
  Bacterial resistance: Spectinomycin, 50 μg/mL
  Growth temperature: 37°C
  Growth strain: Top10
  Copy number: Unknown
Gene/Insert
  Gene/Insert name: RVD sequence: NG HD NN NG
  Species: Synthetic
  Cloning method: Unknown
  Sequencing primers: 5′ ttgatgcctggcagttccct; 3′ cgaaccgaacaggcttatgt
Terms and licenses: Academic/Nonprofit Terms; Industry Terms: Not Available to Industry
Depositor comments: Plasmid was created using Golden Gate cloning.
How to cite: pFUSB4_TCGT was a gift from Stephen Ekker (Addgene plasmid # 48587 ; http://n2t.net/addgene:48587 ; RRID:Addgene_48587)
