>Addgene plasmid #48587 | pFUSB4_TCGT | addgene partial sequence | sequence record 71358 | pCR8_F1 5'-ttgatgcctggcagttccct-3'
CACGACGTTGTAAAACGACGGCCAGTCTTAAGCGTCTCATGGCCTGACCCCGGACCAAGTGGTGGCTATC
GCCAGCAACGGTGGCGGCAAGCAAGCGCTCGAAACGGTGCAGCGGCTGTTGCCGGTGCTGTGCCAGGACC
ATGGCCTGACTCCGGACCAAGTGGTGGCTATCGCCAGCCACGATGGCGGCAAGCAAGCGCTCGAAACGGT
GCAGCGGCTGTTGCCGGTGCTGTGCCAGGACCATGGCCTGACCCCGGACCAAGTGGTGGCTATCGCCAGC
AACAATGGCGGCAAGCAAGCGCTCGAAACGGTGCAGCGGCTGTTGCCGGTGCTGTGCCAGGACCATGGCC
TGACCCCGGACCAAGTGGTGGCTATCGCCAGCAACGGTGGCGGCAAGCAAGCGCTCGAAACGGTGCAGCG
GCTGTTGCCGGTGCTGTGCCAGGACCATGGCCTGACCCCGGACCAAGTGGTGGCTATCGAGACGTCTAGA
CCAGCCAGGACAGAAATGCCTCGACTTCGCTGCTACCCAAGGTTGCCGGGTGACGCACACCGTGGAAACG
GATGAAGGCACGAACCCAGTGGACATAAGCCTGTTCGGTTCGTAAGCTGTAATGCAAGTAGCGTATGCGC
TCACGCAACTGGTCCAGAACCTTGACCGAACGCAGCGGTGGTAACGGCGCAGTGGCGGTTTTCATGGCTT
GTTATGACTGTTTTTTTGGGGTACAGTCTATGCCTCGGGCATCCAAGCAGCAAGCGCGTTACGCCGTGGG
TCGATGTTTGATGTTATGGAGCAGCAACGATGTTACGCAGCAGGGCAGTCGCCCTAAAACAAAGTTAAAC
ATTATGA
